Addgene plasmid #117273: StrKDEL-IRES_mScarleti_Sec23A
Purpose: Expresses an Str-KDEL Hook for the RUSH system and separately mScarleti-Sec23A
Depositing lab: David Stephens. Depositing organization: University of Bristol. Publication: ER-to-Golgi trafficking of procollagen in the absence of large carriers. McCaughey J, Stevenson NL, Cross S, Stephens DJ. J Cell Biol. 2018 Dec 26. pii: jcb.201806035. doi: 10.1083/jcb.201806035. PubMed 30587510.
Backbone
  Vector backbone: pIRES_neo3
  Backbone manufacturer: Clontech
  Vector type: Mammalian Expression
Growth in bacteria
  Bacterial resistance: Ampicillin, 100 μg/mL
  Growth temperature: 37°C
  Growth strain: DH5alpha
  Copy number: High Copy
Gene/Insert 1
  Gene/Insert name: SEC23A (alt names: Sec23 homolog A, coat complex II component; hSec23A)
  Species: H. sapiens (human)
  Mutation: Human Sec23A; Sequencing showed a mutation in Sec23A in position 631 fom C -> G, resulting in an amino acid change from Leu -> Val.
  GenBank ID: NM_006364.3
  Entrez Gene: SEC23A (a.k.a. CLSD, hSec23A)
  Promoter: IRES
  Tag / fusion protein: mScarlet-i (C terminal on insert)
  Cloning method: Restriction Enzyme; 5′ cloning site See PDF (unknown if destroyed); 3′ cloning site See PDF (unknown if destroyed)
  Sequencing primers: 5′ CMV
Gene/Insert 2
  Gene/Insert name: Streptavidin-KDEL
  Species: Synthetic
  Promoter: CMV
  Cloning method: Restriction Enzyme; 5′ cloning site See PDF (unknown if destroyed); 3′ cloning site See PDF (unknown if destroyed)
  Sequencing primers: 5′ CMV
Resource information
  A portion of this plasmid was derived from a plasmid made by: Original clone was Plasmid #65253 from Franck Perez. mScarlet-i was synthesized from published sequence.
Terms and licenses: Academic/Nonprofit Terms; Industry Terms: Not Available to Industry
How to cite: StrKDEL-IRES_mScarleti_Sec23A was a gift from David Stephens (Addgene plasmid # 117273 ; http://n2t.net/addgene:117273 ; RRID:Addgene_117273)
