[The description below was written by a language model from this plasmid's Addgene catalogue record and pLannotate feature annotations shown in this document.]
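Description:
StrKDEL-IRES_mScarleti_Sec23A is a bicistronic mammalian expression plasmid built on the pIRES_neo3 backbone and derived from an earlier RUSH-system hook plasmid. It is maintained in E. coli through a high-copy ColE1/pUC-type origin and selected with ampicillin via the β-lactamase gene. The feature table shows no neomycin resistance gene. The position downstream of the IRES is instead occupied by the fluorescent fusion, so no mammalian selection marker is evident from the annotation.

A single transcript is driven by the CMV immediate-early enhancer and promoter and terminated by an SV40 polyadenylation signal. The first cistron encodes the Streptavidin-KDEL "hook". A short fragment annotated as STIM1 precedes the core streptavidin sequence and presumably supplies the signal peptide for ER entry, and the KDEL motif retains the protein in the ER lumen. A chimeric intron and the EMCV IRES follow, allowing cap-independent translation of the second cistron, human SEC23A, a COPII coat component, fused to the fast-maturing monomeric red fluorescent protein mScarlet-I. The catalogue lists the tag as C-terminal, but in the annotated sequence mScarlet-I lies directly upstream of SEC23A, which matches the plasmid name and indicates an N-terminal fusion. The depositor notes a C-to-G change at position 631 of Sec23A that produces a Leu-to-Val substitution.

In the RUSH (retention using selective hooks) approach, the streptavidin hook holds a separately supplied reporter cargo tagged with streptavidin-binding peptide in the ER until biotin is added to release it. Co-expressing labelled Sec23A lets COPII-coated ER exit sites be imaged alongside synchronised cargo export. The associated study examined ER-to-Golgi trafficking of procollagen.
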