Features (pLannotate 1.2.2; 21 found; start..end, strand, type, name):
     28..80      -  misc_feature   bom (fragment): basis of mobility region from pBR322
    235..614     +  enhancer       CMV enhancer: human cytomegalovirus immediate early enhancer
    615..818     +  promoter       CMV promoter: human cytomegalovirus (CMV) immediate early promoter
    814..847     +  LTR            5' LTR (truncated) (fragment): truncated 5' long terminal repeat (LTR) from HIV-1
    863..881     +  promoter       T7 promoter: promoter for bacteriophage T7 RNA polymerase
    954..1067    +  CDS            STIM1 (fragment): STIM1_HUMAN - Also known as GOK From Homo sapiens (Human).
   1053..1553    +  CDS            SAV_STRAV (fragment): Experimental evidence at protein level: Swiss-Prot protein existence level 1. The biological function of streptavidin is not known. Forms a strong non-covalent specific complex with biotin (one molecule of biotin per subunit of streptavidin). From Streptomyces avidinii.
   1646..1875    +  intron         chimeric intron: chimera between introns from adenovirus and immunoglobulin heavy chain genes
   2058..2520    +  misc_feature   IRES: internal ribosome entry site (IRES) of the encephalomyocarditis virus (EMCV)
   2550..3244    +  CDS            mScarlet-I (fragment): bright monomeric red fluorescent protein evolved from a synthetic template (Bindels et al., 2016) matures faster than mScarlet
   3255..5549    +  CDS            SEC23A: SC23A_HUMAN - Experimental evidence at protein level: Swiss-Prot protein existence level 1. Component of the coat protein complex II (COPII) which promotes the formation of transport vesicles from the endoplasmic reticulum (ER). The coat has two main functions, the physical deformation of the endoplasmic reticulum membrane into vesicles and the selection of cargo molecules for their transport to the Golgi complex. Required for the translocation of insulin-induced glucose transporter SLC2A4/GLUT4 to the cell membrane (By similarity). From Homo sapiens (Human).
   5599..5683    +  CDS            large T antigen (fragment): large T antigen from SV40 (simian virus 40)
   5706..5827    +  polyA_signal   SV40 poly(A) signal: SV40 polyadenylation signal
   5838..5889    +  polyA_signal   SV40 poly(A) signal (fragment): SV40 polyadenylation signal
   5953..5969    -  protein_bind   lac operator: The lac repressor binds to the lac operator to inhibit transcription in E. coli. This inhibition can be relieved by adding lactose or isopropyl-β-D-thiogalactopyranoside (IPTG). lac repressor encoded by lacI
   5977..6007    -  promoter       lac promoter: promoter for the E. coli lac operon
   6022..6043    -  protein_bind   CAP binding site: CAP binding activates transcription in the presence of cAMP. E. coli catabolite activator protein
   6056..6148    -  CDS            lacI (fragment): lac repressor; lacI; The lac repressor binds to the lac operator to inhibit transcription in E. coli. This inhibition can be relieved by adding lactose or isopropyl-β-D-thiogalactopyranoside (IPTG).
   6331..6919    -  rep_origin     ori: high-copy-number ColE1/pMB1/pBR322/pUC origin of replication
   7090..7950    -  CDS            AmpR: β-lactamase; bla; confers resistance to ampicillin, carbenicillin, and related antibiotics
   7951..8055    -  promoter       AmpR promoter: bla
>Addgene plasmid #117273 | StrKDEL-IRES_mScarleti_Sec23A | addgene full sequence | sequence record 233050 | Addgene NGS Result
GACGGATCGGGAGATCTCCCGATCCCCTATGGTGCACTCTCAGTACAATCTGCTCTGATGCCGCATAGTT
AAGCCAGTATCTGCTCCCTGCTTGTGTGTTGGAGGTCGCTGAGTAGTGCGCGAGCAAAATTTAAGCTACA
ACAAGGCAAGGCTTGACCGACAATTGCATGAAGAATCTGCTTAGGGTTAGGCGTTTTGCGCTGCTTCGCG
ATGTACGGGCCAGATATACGCGTTGACATTGATTATTGACTAGTTATTAATAGTAATCAATTACGGGGTC
ATTAGTTCATAGCCCATATATGGAGTTCCGCGTTACATAACTTACGGTAAATGGCCCGCCTGGCTGACCG
CCCAACGACCCCCGCCCATTGACGTCAATAATGACGTATGTTCCCATAGTAACGCCAATAGGGACTTTCC
ATTGACGTCAATGGGTGGAGTATTTACGGTAAACTGCCCACTTGGCAGTACATCAAGTGTATCATATGCC
AAGTACGCCCCCTATTGACGTCAATGACGGTAAATGGCCCGCCTGGCATTATGCCCAGTACATGACCTTA
TGGGACTTTCCTACTTGGCAGTACATCTACGTATTAGTCATCGCTATTACCATGGTGATGCGGTTTTGGC
AGTACATCAATGGGCGTGGATAGCGGTTTGACTCACGGGGATTTCCAAGTCTCCACCCCATTGACGTCAA
TGGGAGTTTGTTTTGGCACCAAAATCAACGGGACTTTCCAAAATGTCGTAACAACTCCGCCCCATTGACG
CAAATGGGCGGTAGGCGTGTACGGTGGGAGGTCTATATAAGCAGAGCTCTCTGGCTAACTAGAGAACCCA
CTGCTTACTGGCTTATCGAAATTAATACGACTCACTATAGGGAGACCCAAGCTTGGTACCGAGCTCGGAT
CGATATCTGCGGCCTAGCTAGCGCTTAAGGCCTGTTAACCGGTATGGATGTATGCGTCCGTCTTGCCCTG
TGGCTCCTCTGGGGACTCCTCCTGCACCAGGGCCAGAGCCTCAGCCATAGTCACAGTGAGAAGGCGACAG
GAACCAGCTCGGGCGCCGGTTTAAACGACCCTAGCAAAGACTCAAAAGCTCAGGTGTCCGCTGCCGAGGC
TGGCATTACTGGAACATGGTACAATCAGCTCGGGAGCACCTTTATTGTGACTGCTGGAGCCGATGGAGCC
CTCACCGGAACATACGAATCTGCTGTGGGAAACGCCGAATCACGGTACGTCCTCACTGGCCGATACGATA
GTGCCCCTGCCACCGACGGATCTGGGACTGCCCTGGGATGGACTGTCGCTTGGAAAAACAACTACCGGAA
TGCTCATTCTGCCACAACATGGAGTGGACAGTACGTGGGAGGCGCTGAGGCTAGAATCAATACACAGTGG
CTGCTCACATCTGGCACAACCGAGGCAAATGCTTGGAAATCCACCCTGGTGGGACATGACACATTCACCA
AAGTGAAACCCTCCGCCGCTTCAATCGATGCCGCCAAAAAAGCCGGAGTCAACAACGGCAATCCTCTGGA
TGCCGTCCAGCAGCTCGGACCGAAAGATGAACTGTGAGCGGCCGCATAGATAACTGATCCAGTGTGCTGG
AATTAATTCGCTGTCTGCGAGGGCCAGCTGTTGGGGTGAGTACTCCCTCTCAAAAGCGGGCATGACTTCT
GCGCTAAGATTGTCAGTTTCCAAAAACGAGGAGGATTTGATATTCACCTGGCCCGCGGTGATGCCTTTGA
GGGTGGCCGCGTCCATCTGGTCAGAAAAGACAATCTTTTTGTTGTCAAGCTTGAGGTGTGGCAGGCTTGA
GATCTGGCCATACACTTGAGTGACAATGACATCCACTTTGCCTTTCTCTCCACAGGTGTCCACTCCCAGG
TCCAACTGCAGGTCGAGCATGCATCTAGGGCGGCCAATTCCGCCCCTCTCCCCCCCCCCCTCTCCCTCCC
CCCCCCCTAACGTTACTGGCCGAAGCCGCTTGGAATAAGGCCGGTGTGCGTTTGTCTATATGTTATTTTC
CACCATATTGCCGTCTTTTGGCAATGTGAGGGCCCGGAAACCTGGCCCTGTCTTCTTGACGAGCATTCCT
AGGGGTCTTTCCCCTCTCGCCAAAGGAATGCAAGGTCTGTTGAATGTCGTGAAGGAAGCAGTTCCTCTGG
AAGCTTCTTGAAGACAAACAACGTCTGTAGCGACCCTTTGCAGGCAGCGGAACCCCCCACCTGGCGACAG
GTGCCTCTGCGGCCAAAAGCCACGTGTATAAGATACACCTGCAAAGGCGGCACAACCCCAGTGCCACGTT
GTGAGTTGGATAGTTGTGGAAAGAGTCAAATGGCTCTCCTCAAGCGTATTCAACAAGGGGCTGAAGGATG
CCCAGAAGGTACCCCATTGTATGGGATCTGATCTGGGGCCTCGGTGCACATGCTTTACATGTGTTTAGTC
GAGGTTAAAAAAACGTCTAGGCCCCCCGAACCACGGGGACGTGGTTTTCCTTTGAAAAACACGATGATAA
GCTTGCCACAACCCGGGAGGCGCGCCTAAATGGTGAGCAAGGGCGAGGCAGTGATCAAGGAGTTCATGCG
GTTCAAGGTGCACATGGAGGGCTCCATGAACGGCCACGAGTTCGAGATCGAGGGCGAGGGCGAGGGCCGC
CCCTACGAGGGCACCCAGACCGCCAAGCTGAAGGTGACCAAGGGTGGCCCCCTGCCCTTCTCCTGGGACA
TCCTGTCCCCTCAGTTCATGTACGGCTCCAGGGCCTTCATCAAGCACCCCGCCGACATCCCCGACTACTA
TAAGCAGTCCTTCCCCGAGGGCTTCAAGTGGGAGCGCGTGATGAACTTCGAGGACGGCGGCGCCGTGACC
GTGACCCAGGACACCTCCCTGGAGGACGGCACCCTGATCTACAAGGTGAAGCTCCGCGGCACCAACTTCC
CTCCTGACGGCCCCGTAATGCAGAAGAAGACAATGGGCTGGGAAGCGTCCACCGAGCGGTTGTACCCCGA
GGACGGCGTGCTGAAGGGCGACATTAAGATGGCCCTGCGCCTGAAGGACGGCGGCCGCTACCTGGCGGAC
TTCAAGACCACCTACAAGGCCAAGAAGCCCGTGCAGATGCCCGGCGCCTACAACGTCGACCGCAAGTTGG
ACATCACCTCCCACAACGAGGACTACACCGTGGTGGAACAGTACGAACGCTCCGAGGGCCGCCACTCCAC
CGGCGGCATGGACGAGCTGTACAACCTGCAGGGAATGACAACCTATTTGGAATTCATTCAACAAAATGAA
GAACGAGATGGAGTCCGATTTAGTTGGAATGTTTGGCCATCAAGTCGACTGGAAGCTACAAGAATGGTTG
TTCCTGTGGCAGCCCTGTTTACACCACTGAAAGAGAGACCTGACTTACCACCTATTCAATATGAACCTGT
TCTGTGTAGTAGGACCACTTGCCGTGCAGTTTTGAATCCTTTATGTCAAGTGGATTATCGAGCAAAACTT
TGGGCTTGCAACTTTTGTTACCAAAGGAATCAGTTTCCACCTAGTTATGCTGGTATATCTGAACTGAATC
AGCCTGCTGAACTTTTACCTCAGTTTTCTAGCATTGAATATGTAGTTCTGCGTGGTCCTCAGATGCCTTT
GATATTCCTCTATGTGGTTGATACTTGCATGGAAGATGAAGATTTACAAGCCCTGAAAGAATCCATGCAG
ATGTCATTAAGTCTTTTACCACCTACAGCTTTGGTTGGACTTATTACTTTTGGGAGAATGGTTCAGGTTC
ATGAACTTGGATGTGAAGGCATTTCAAAAAGCTATGTCTTCAGAGGAACAAAAGATTTGTCTGCCAAACA
ACTGCAGGAAATGCTGGGGCTCTCTAAAGTACCAGTTACTCAAGCAACACGTGGTCCTCAGGTACAGCAG
CCACCTCCTTCCAACAGATTCTTACAACCAGTACAGAAAATAGACATGAATCTCACAGATCTTCTGGGAG
AACTCCAGCGAGACCCTTGGCCTGTACCACAGGGAAAGAGACCTTTGCGTTCCTCTGGGGTGGCACTTTC
CATAGCTGTAGGACTGCTGGAGTGTACTTTTCCCAACACTGGTGCTCGTATCATGATGTTCATTGGTGGT
CCTGCTACTCAGGGGCCTGGAATGGTGGTTGGAGATGAGTTGAAGACACCTATAAGATCGTGGCATGACA
TTGACAAAGACAATGCCAAATATGTTAAAAAGGGAACTAAGCATTTTGAAGCATTGGCTAATCGAGCTGC
TACAACTGGCCATGTTATTGATATCTATGCGTGTGCATTAGATCAGACAGGTCTCCTGGAGATGAAATGC
TGTCCCAACCTTACTGGAGGATACATGGTAATGGGTGATTCTTTCAATACTTCCTTATTCAAACAAACTT
TTCAAAGAGTCTTTACCAAAGACATGCATGGACAGTTTAAAATGGGCTTTGGTGGTACGCTAGAAATAAA
GACCTCAAGGGAAATAAAGATTTCAGGAGCTATTGGACCCTGTGTGTCACTCAATTCTAAAGGACCCTGT
GTGTCTGAAAATGAGATAGGAACAGGTGGCACATGTCAGTGGAAGATATGTGGACTTAGTCCCACTACAA
CCTTAGCCATATATTTTGAGGTTGTCAATCAGCATAATGCTCCAATTCCTCAAGGAGGGCGTGGTGCAAT
CCAGTTTGTGACTCAGTATCAGCATTCAAGTGGGCAGAGACGCATCCGAGTGACCACCATTGCTAGGAAC
TGGGCAGATGCTCAAACTCAAATCCAAAACATTGCTGCATCTTTTGACCAGGAGGCAGCTGCCATTCTTA
TGGCCCGGCTAGCAATATATAGAGCAGAAACAGAAGAAGGTCCAGATGTGCTTAGGTGGCTGGACAGACA
GCTCATTCGACTGTGTCAGAAATTTGGAGAATATCATAAAGATGACCCAAGTTCCTTCAGATTTTCAGAA
ACTTTCTCCCTTTATCCACAGTTTATGTTTCATTTAAGAAGATCTTCTTTCCTGCAAGTTTTTAACAATA
GTCCTGATGAGAGTTCATATTATCGTCACCATTTTATGCGTCAAGATCTGACCCAGTCTCTAATTATGAT
TCAGCCTATCCTGTATGCGTATTCTTTTAGTGGACCACCAGAGCCGGTTCTTCTTGATAGCAGTAGCATT
CTTGCAGATCGTATTCTTCTCATGGACACATTCTTCCAGATTTTGATTTATCATGGTGAGACCATAGCAC
AGTGGCGGAAGTCAGGATACCAGGATATGCCTGAGTATGAAAATTTCCGCCACCTTCTGCAAGCCCCAGT
GGATGATGCACAGGAAATTCTTCACTCCAGATTTCCAATGCCAAGATACATTGACACTGAACATGGAGGC
AGCCAGGCCCGTTTCCTCCTTTCAAAAGTCAACCCTTCACAGACTCATAATAATATGTATGCCTGGGGGC
AGGAGTCTGGAGCACCTATTCTTACAGATGATGTTAGTTTACAAGTGTTTATGGATCACTTGAAGAAACT
TGCTGTGTCCAGTGCTGCTTAAGGCCGGCCTTAAGGCCTCGAGGGCCAATTAATTAACTCTAGATAACTG
ATCATAATCAGCCATACCACATTTGTAGAGGTTTTACTTGCTTTAAAAAACCTCCCACACCTCCCCCTGA
ACCTGAAACATAAAATGAATGCAATTGTTGTTGTTAACTTGTTTATTGCAGCTTATAATGGTTACAAATA
AAGCAATAGCATCACAAATTTCACAAATAAAGCATTTTTTTCACTGCATTCTAGTTGTGGTTTGTCCAAA
CTCATCAATGTATCTTAACGCGTCGAGTGCATTCTAGTTGTGGTTTGTCCAAACTCATCAATGTATCTTA
TCATGTCTGTATACCGTCGACCTCTAGCTAGAGCTTGGCGTAATCATGGTCATAGCTGTTTCCTGTGTGA
AATTGTTATCCGCTCACAATTCCACACAACATACGAGCCGGAAGCATAAAGTGTAAAGCCTGGGGTGCCT
AATGAGTGAGCTAACTCACATTAATTGCGTTGCGCTCACTGCCCGCTTTCCAGTCGGGAAACCTGTCGTG
CCAGCTGCATTAATGAATCGGCCAACGCGCGGGGAGAGGCGGTTTGCGTATTGGGCGCTCTTCCGCTTCC
TCGCTCACTGACTCGCTGCGCTCGGTCGTTCGGCTGCGGCGAGCGGTATCAGCTCACTCAAAGGCGGTAA
TACGGTTATCCACAGAATCAGGGGATAACGCAGGAAAGAACATGTGAGCAAAAGGCCAGCAAAAGGCCAG
GAACCGTAAAAAGGCCGCGTTGCTGGCGTTTTTCCATAGGCTCCGCCCCCCTGACGAGCATCACAAAAAT
CGACGCTCAAGTCAGAGGTGGCGAAACCCGACAGGACTATAAAGATACCAGGCGTTTCCCCCTGGAAGCT
CCCTCGTGCGCTCTCCTGTTCCGACCCTGCCGCTTACCGGATACCTGTCCGCCTTTCTCCCTTCGGGAAG
CGTGGCGCTTTCTCATAGCTCACGCTGTAGGTATCTCAGTTCGGTGTAGGTCGTTCGCTCCAAGCTGGGC
TGTGTGCACGAACCCCCCGTTCAGCCCGACCGCTGCGCCTTATCCGGTAACTATCGTCTTGAGTCCAACC
CGGTAAGACACGACTTATCGCCACTGGCAGCAGCCACTGGTAACAGGATTAGCAGAGCGAGGTATGTAGG
CGGTGCTACAGAGTTCTTGAAGTGGTGGCCTAACTACGGCTACACTAGAAGAACAGTATTTGGTATCTGC
GCTCTGCTGAAGCCAGTTACCTTCGGAAAAAGAGTTGGTAGCTCTTGATCCGGCAAACAAACCACCGCTG
GTAGCGGTGGTTTTTTTGTTTGCAAGCAGCAGATTACGCGCAGAAAAAAAGGATCTCAAGAAGATCCTTT
GATCTTTTCTACGGGGTCTGACGCTCAGTGGAACGAAAACTCACGTTAAGGGATTTTGGTCATGAGATTA
TCAAAAAGGATCTTCACCTAGATCCTTTTAAATTAAAAATGAAGTTTTAAATCAATCTAAAGTATATATG
AGTAAACTTGGTCTGACAGTTACCAATGCTTAATCAGTGAGGCACCTATCTCAGCGATCTGTCTATTTCG
TTCATCCATAGTTGCCTGACTCCCCGTCGTGTAGATAACTACGATACGGGAGGGCTTACCATCTGGCCCC
AGTGCTGCAATGATACCGCGAGACCCACGCTCACCGGCTCCAGATTTATCAGCAATAAACCAGCCAGCCG
GAAGGGCCGAGCGCAGAAGTGGTCCTGCAACTTTATCCGCCTCCATCCAGTCTATTAATTGTTGCCGGGA
AGCTAGAGTAAGTAGTTCGCCAGTTAATAGTTTGCGCAACGTTGTTGCCATTGCTACAGGCATCGTGGTG
TCACGCTCGTCGTTTGGTATGGCTTCATTCAGCTCCGGTTCCCAACGATCAAGGCGAGTTACATGATCCC
CCATGTTGTGCAAAAAAGCGGTTAGCTCCTTCGGTCCTCCGATCGTTGTCAGAAGTAAGTTGGCCGCAGT
GTTATCACTCATGGTTATGGCAGCACTGCATAATTCTCTTACTGTCATGCCATCCGTAAGATGCTTTTCT
GTGACTGGTGAGTACTCAACCAAGTCATTCTGAGAATAGTGTATGCGGCGACCGAGTTGCTCTTGCCCGG
CGTCAATACGGGATAATACCGCGCCACATAGCAGAACTTTAAAAGTGCTCATCATTGGAAAACGTTCTTC
GGGGCGAAAACTCTCAAGGATCTTACCGCTGTTGAGATCCAGTTCGATGTAACCCACTCGTGCACCCAAC
TGATCTTCAGCATCTTTTACTTTCACCAGCGTTTCTGGGTGAGCAAAAACAGGAAGGCAAAATGCCGCAA
AAAAGGGAATAAGGGCGACACGGAAATGTTGAATACTCATACTCTTCCTTTTTCAATATTATTGAAGCAT
TTATCAGGGTTATTGTCTCATGAGCGGATACATATTTGAATGTATTTAGAAAAATAAACAAATAGGGGTT
CCGCGCACATTTCCCCGAAAAGTGCCACCTGACGTC
